>Addgene plasmid #157446 | pD649-HAsp-MAG-COMP5AP-AviTag-9xHis | addgene full sequence | sequence record 444426 | Addgene NGS Result
TTTCAATATTATTGAAGCATTTATCAGGGTTATTGTCTCATGAGCGGATACATATTTGAATGTATTTAGA
AAAATAAACAAATAGGGGTCAGTGTTACAACCAATTAACCAATTCTGAACATTATCGCGAGCCCATTTAT
ACCTGAATATGGCTCATAACACCCCTTGCTCATGACCAAAATCCCTTAACGTGAGTTACGCGCGCGTCGT
TCCACTGAGCGTCAGACCCCGTAGAAAAGATCAAAGGATCTTCTTGAGATCCTTTTTTTCTGCGCGTAAT
CTGCTGCTTGCAAACAAAAAAACCACCGCTACCAGCGGTGGTTTGTTTGCCGGATCAAGAGCTACCAACT
CTTTTTCCGAAGGTAACTGGCTTCAGCAGAGCGCAGATACCAAATACTGTTCTTCTAGTGTAGCCGTAGT
TAGCCCACCACTTCAAGAACTCTGTAGCACCGCCTACATACCTCGCTCTGCTAATCCTGTTACCAGTGGC
TGCTGCCAGTGGCGATAAGTCGTGTCTTACCGGGTTGGACTCAAGACGATAGTTACCGGATAAGGCGCAG
CGGTCGGGCTGAACGGGGGGTTCGTGCACACAGCCCAGCTTGGAGCGAACGACCTACACCGAACTGAGAT
ACCTACAGCGTGAGCTATGAGAAAGCGCCACGCTTCCCGAAGGGAGAAAGGCGGACAGGTATCCGGTAAG
CGGCAGGGTCGGAACAGGAGAGCGCACGAGGGAGCTTCCAGGGGGAAACGCCTGGTATCTTTATAGTCCT
GTCGGGTTTCGCCACCTCTGACTTGAGCGTCGATTTTTGTGATGCTCGTCAGGGGGGCGGAGCCTATGGA
AAAACGCCAGCAACGCGGCCTTTTTACGGTTCCTGGCCTTTTGCTGGCCTTTTGCTCACATGTTCTTTCC
TGCGTTATCCCCTGATTCTGTGGATAACCGTATTACCGCCTTTGAGTGAGCTGATACCGCTCGCCGCAGC
CGAACGACCGAGCGCAGCGAGTCAGTGAGCGAGGAAGCGGAAGGCGAGAGTAGGGAACTGCCAGGCATCA
AACTAAGCAGAAGGCCCCTGACGGATGGCCTTTTTGCGTTTCTACAAACTCTTTCTGTGTTGTAAAACGA
CGGCCAGTCTTAAGCTCGGGCCCCCTGGGCGGTTCTGATAACGAGTAATCGTTAATCCGCAAATAACGTA
AAAACCCGCTTCGGCGGGTTTTTTTATGGGGGGAGTTTAGGGAAAGAGCATTTGTCAGAATATTTAAGGG
CGCCTGTCACTTTGCTTGATATATGAGAATTATTTAACCTTATAAATGAGAAAAAAGCAACGCACTTTAA
ATAAGATACGTTGCTTTTTCGATTGATGAACACCTATAATTAAACTATTCATCTATTATTTATGATTTTT
TGTATATACAATATTTCTAGTTTGTTAAAGAGAATTAAGAAAATAAATCTCGAAAATAATAAAGGGAAAA
TCAGTTTTTGATATCAAAATTATACATGTCAACGATAATACAAAATATAATACAAACTATAAGATGTTAT
CAGTATTTATTATCATTTAGAATAAATTTTGTGTCGCCCTTAATTGTGAGCGGATAACAATTACGAGCTT
CATGCACAGTGGCGTTGACTCAATATTGGCCATTAGCCATATTATTCATTGGTTATATAGCATAAATCAA
TATTGGCTATTGGCCATTGCATACGTTGTATCTATATCATAATATGTACATTTATATTGGCTCATGTCCA
ATATGACCGCCATGTTGGCATTGATTATTGACTAGTTATTAATAGTAATCAATTACGGGGTCATTAGTTC
ATAGCCCATATATGGAGTTCCGCGTTACATAACTTACGGTAAATGGCCCGCCTGGCTGACCGCCCAACGA
CCCCCGCCCATTGACGTCAATAATGACGTATGTTCCCATAGTAACGCCAATAGGGACTTTCCATTGACGT
CAATGGGTGGAGTATTTACGGTAAACTGCCCACTTGGCAGTACATCAAGTGTATCATATGCCAAGTACGC
CCCCTATTGACGTCAATGACGGTAAATGGCCCGCCTGGCATTATGCCCAGTACATGACCTTATGGGACTT
TCCTACTTGGCAGTACATCTACGTATTAGTCATCGCTATTACCATGGTGATGCGGTTTTGGCAGTACATC
AATGGGCGTGGATAGCGGTTTGACTCACGGGGATTTCCAAGTCTCCACCCCATTGACGTCAATGGGAGTT
TGTTTTGGCACCAAAATCAACGGGACTTTCCAAAATGTCGTAACAACTCCGCCCCATTGACGCAAATGGG
CGGTAGGCGTGTACGGTGGGAGGTCTATATAAGCAGAGCTCGTTTAGTGAACCGTCAGATCGCCTGGAGA
CGCCATCCACGCTGTTTTGACCTCCATAGAAGACACCGGGACCGATCCAGCCTCCGCGGCCGGGAACGGT
GCATTGGAACGCGGATTCCCCGTGCCAAGAGTGACGTAAGTACCGCCTATAGAGTCTATAGGCCCACCCC
CTTGGCTTCGTTAGAACGCGGCTACAATTAATACATAACCTTATGTATCATACACATACGATTTAGGTGA
CACTATAGAATAACATCCACTTTGCCTTTCTCTCCACAGGTGTCCACTCCCAGGTCCAACTGCACCTCGG
TTCTATCGAAAACGCGCCTGCTAGCGCCACCATGAAGACCATCATTGCCCTGAGCTACATCTTCTGCCTG
GTGTTCGCTGCGGCCGCCGGACATTGGGGAGCTTGGATGCCTTCTAGCATCAGCGCCTTCGAGGGAACCT
GTGTGTCAATCCCCTGCAGATTCGACTTCCCCGACGAACTGAGGCCTGCTGTGGTTCACGGCGTGTGGTA
CTTCAACAGCCCCTATCCTAAGAACTACCCTCCTGTGGTGTTCAAGAGCAGAACCCAGGTGGTGCACGAG
AGCTTCCAGGGCAGAAGTAGACTGCTGGGCGATCTGGGCCTGAGAAACTGTACACTGCTGCTGAGCAACG
TGTCCCCTGAACTCGGCGGCAAGTACTACTTCAGAGGCGATCTCGGCGGCTACAACCAGTACACCTTTAG
CGAGCACAGCGTGCTGGACATCGTGAACACCCCTAACATCGTGGTGCCTCCAGAAGTGGTGGCCGGCACA
GAGGTGGAAGTGTCCTGTATGGTGCCCGACAACTGCCCTGAGCTGAGGCCAGAACTGTCTTGGCTGGGAC
ACGAAGGACTGGGAGAACCTGCTGTTCTGGGCAGACTGAGAGAGGACGAAGGCACCTGGGTGCAAGTGTC
CCTGCTGCACTTTGTGCCTACCAGAGAGGCCAACGGCCACAGACTGGGTTGTCAGGCCAGCTTTCCCAAC
ACCACACTGCAGTTTGAGGGCTACGCCAGCATGGACGTGAAGTACCCTCCAGTGATCGTGGAAATGAACA
GCAGCGTGGAAGCCATCGAGGGCTCTCATGTGTCTCTGCTGTGTGGCGCCGACAGCAATCCTCCTCCTCT
GCTGACCTGGATGAGAGATGGCACCGTGCTGAGAGAAGCCGTGGCCGAATCTCTGCTGCTGGAACTGGAA
GAAGTGACCCCTGCCGAGGATGGCGTGTACGCTTGTCTGGCCGAGAATGCCTACGGCCAGGACAATAGAA
CCGTGGGCCTGTCCGTGATGTACGCCCCTTGGAAGCCTACCGTGAACGGCACAATGGTGGCCGTGGAAGG
CGAGACAGTGTCCATCCTGTGTAGCACCCAGAGCAACCCCGATCCTATCCTGACCATCTTCAAAGAGAAG
CAGATCCTGAGCACCGTGATCTACGAGAGCGAACTGCAGCTCGAACTGCCCGCTGTGTCCCCAGAGGATG
ATGGCGAATATTGGTGCGTGGCAGAGAACCAGTACGGCCAGAGAGCCACCGCCTTCAACCTGAGCGTGGA
ATTTGCTCCCGTGCTGCTGCTCGAGAGCCATTGTGCTGCCGCCAGAGATACCGTGCAGTGCCTGTGTGTG
GTCAAGTCTAACCCCGAGCCTAGCGTGGCCTTTGAGCTGCCCAGCAGAAACGTGACCGTGAATGAGAGCG
AGCGCGAGTTCGTGTACAGCGAGAGATCTGGACTGGTGCTGACCAGCATCCTGACACTGAGAGGACAGGC
TCAGGCCCCTCCTAGAGTGATCTGCACCGCCAGAAATCTGTACGGCGCCAAGAGCCTGGAACTGCCATTT
CAGGGCGCCCACAGACTCATGTGGGCCAAGATTGGACCTGGCGCGCCGGAAGATCAAGTTGATCCAAGAT
TGATTGATGGCAAGGGCGGATCTCTGGAGGTGCTGTTCCAGGGACCAGGCGGAAGCGGCAATCCCGGCGG
CGATCTGGCCCCCCAGATGCTGCGCGAGCTGCAGGAGACCAATGCCGCCCTGCAGGACGTGCGCGAGCTG
CTGCGCCACCGCGTGAAGGAGATCACCTTCCTGAAGAACACCGTGATGGAGTGCGACGCCTGCGGTATGC
AGCCCTCTAGAGGCTCCGGCTCCATCATCCCAGTTGAGGAGGAGAACCCGGACTTCTGGAACCGCGAGGC
AGCCGAGGCCCTGGGTGCCGCCAAGAAGCTGCAGCCTGCACAGACAGCCGCCAAGAACCTCATCATCTTC
CTGGGCGATGGGATGGGGGTGTCTACGGTGACAGCTGCCAGGATCCTAAAAGGGCAGAAGAAGGACAAAC
TGGGGCCTGAGATACCCCTGGCCATGGACCGCTTCCCATATGTGGCTCTGTCCAAGACATACAATGTAGA
CAAACATGTGCCAGACAGTGGAGCCACAGCCACGGCCTACCTGTGCGGGGTCAAGGGCAACTTCCAGACC
ATTGGCTTGAGTGCAGCCGCCCGCTTTAACCAGTGCAACACGACACGCGGCAACGAGGTCATCTCCGTGA
TGAATCGGGCCAAGAAAGCAGGGAAGTCAGTGGGAGTGGTAACCACCACACGAGTGCAGCACGCCTCGCC
AGCCGGCACCTACGCCCACACGGTGAACCGCAACTGGTACTCGGACGCCGACGTGCCTGCCTCGGCCCGC
CAGGAGGGGTGCCAGGACATCGCTACGCAGCTCATCTCCAACATGGACATTGACGTGATCCTAGGTGGAG
GCCGAAAGTACATGTTTCGCATGGGAACCCCAGACCCTGAGTACCCAGATGACTACAGCCAAGGTGGGAC
CAGGCTGGACGGGAAGAATCTGGTGCAGGAATGGCTGGCGAAGCGCCAGGGTGCCCGGTATGTGTGGAAC
CGCACTGAGCTCATGCAGGCTTCCCTGGACCCGTCTGTGACCCATCTCATGGGTCTCTTTGAGCCTGGAG
ACATGAAATACGAGATCCACCGAGACTCCACACTGGACCCCTCCCTGATGGAGATGACAGAGGCTGCCCT
GCGCCTGCTGAGCAGGAACCCCCGCGGCTTCTTCCTCTTCGTGGAGGGTGGTCGCATCGACCATGGTCAT
CATGAAAGCAGGGCTTACCGGGCACTGACTGAGACGATCATGTTCGACGACGCCATTGAGAGGGCGGGCC
AGCTCACCAGCGAGGAGGACACGCTGAGCCTCGTCACTGCCGACCACTCCCACGTCTTCTCCTTCGGAGG
CTACCCCCTGCGAGGGAGCTCCATCTTCGGGCTGGCCCCTGGCAAGGCCCGGGACAGGAAGGCCTACACG
GTCCTCCTATACGGAAACGGTCCAGGCTATGTGCTCAAGGACGGCGCCCGGCCGGATGTTACCGAGAGCG
AGAGCGGGAGCCCCGAGTATCGGCAGCAGTCAGCAGTGCCCCTGGACGAAGAGACCCACGCAGGCGAGGA
CGTGGCGGTGTTCGCGCGCGGCCCGCAGGCGCACCTGGTTCACGGCGTGCAGGAGCAGACCTTCATAGCG
CACGTCATGGCCTTCGCCGCCTGCCTGGAGCCCTACACCGCCTGCGACCTGGCGCCCCCCGCCGGCACCA
CCGACGCCGCGCACCCGGGTGGCGGAGGACTGAACGACATCTTCGAGGCTCAGAAAATCGAATGGCACGA
ACATCACCATCACCATCACCATCACCATTAAGGCCGGCCTGTAGTCACTGGCACAACGCGTTACCCGGTA
AGCCAATCGGGTATACACGGTCGTCATACTGCAGACAGGGTTCTTCTACTTTGCAAGATAGTCTTGAGTA
GTAAAATAAATAGATAGAGAAAATCAGCCTCGACTGTGCCTTCTAGTTGCCAGCCATCTGTTGTTTGCCC
CTCCCCCGTGCCTTCCTTGACCCTGGAAGGTGCCACTCCCACTGTCCTTTCCTAATAAAATGAGGAAATT
GCATCACAACACTCAACCCTATCTCGGTCTATTCTTTTGATTTATAAGGGATTTTGCCGATTTCGGCCTA
TTGGTTAAAAAATGAGCTGATTTAACAAAAATTTAACGCGAATTAATTCTGTGGAATGTGTGTCAGTTAG
GGTGTGGAAAGTCCCCAGGCTCCCCAGCAGGCAGAAGTATGCAAAGCATGCATCTCAATTAGTCAGCAAC
CAGGTGTGGAAAGTCCCCAGGCTCCCCAGCAGGCAGAAGTATGCAAAGCATGCATCTCAATTAGTCAGCA
ACCATAGTCCCGCCCCTAACTCCGCCCATCCCGCCCCTAACTCCGCCCAGTTCCGCCCATTCTCCGCCCC
ATGGCTGACTAATTTTTTTTATTTATGCAGAGGCCGAGGCCGCCTCTGCCTCTGAGCTATTCCAGAAGTA
GTGAGGAGGCTTTTTTGGAGGCCTAGGCTTTTGCAAAAAGCTCCCGGGAGCTTGTATATCCATTTTCGGA
TCTGATCAGCACGTGTTGACAATTAATCATCGGCATAGTATATCGGCATAGTATAATACGACAAGGTGAG
GAACTAAACCATGACCGAGTACAAGCCCACGGTGCGCCTCGCCACCCGCGACGACGTCCCCAGGGCCGTA
CGCACCCTCGCCGCCGCGTTCGCCGACTACCCCGCCACGCGCCACACCGTCGATCCGGACCGCCACATCG
AGCGGGTCACCGAGCTGCAAGAACTCTTCCTCACGCGCGTCGGGCTCGACATCGGCAAGGTGTGGGTCGC
GGACGACGGCGCCGCGGTGGCGGTCTGGACCACGCCGGAGAGCGTCGAAGCGGGGGCGGTGTTCGCCGAG
ATCGGCCCGCGCATGGCCGAGTTGAGCGGTTCCCGGCTGGCCGCGCAGCAACAGATGGAAGGCCTCCTGG
CGCCGCACCGGCCCAAGGAGCCCGCGTGGTTCCTGGCCACCGTCGGCGTCTCGCCCGACCACCAGGGCAA
GGGTCTGGGCAGCGCCGTCGTGCTCCCCGGAGTGGAGGCGGCCGAGCGCGCCGGGGTGCCCGCCTTCCTG
GAGACATCCGCGCCCCGCAACCTCCCCTTCTACGAGCGGCTCGGCTTCACCGTCACCGCCGACGTCGAGG
TGCCCGAAGGACCGCGCACCTGGTGCATGACCCGCAAGCCCGGTGCCTGACACGTGCTACGAGATTTCGA
TTCCACCGCCGCCTTCTATGAAAGGTTGGGCTTCGGAATCGTTTTCCGGGACGCCGGCTGGATGATCCTC
CAGCGCGGGGATCTCATGCTGGAGTTCTTCGCCCACCCCAACTTGTTTATTGCAGCTTATAATGGTTACA
AATAAAGCAATAGCATCACAAATTTCACAAATAAAGCATTTTTTTCACTGCATTCTAGTTGTGGTTTGTC
CAAACTCATCAATGTATCTTATCATGTCTGTATACCGTCGACCTCTAGCTAGAGCTTGGCGTAATCATGG
TCATTACCAATGCTTAATCAGTGAGGCACCTATCTCAGCGATCTGTCTATTTCGTTCATCCATAGTTGCC
TGACTCCCCGTCGTGTAGATAACTACGATACGGGAGGGCTTACCATCTGGCCCCAGCGCTGCGATGATAC
CGCGAGAACCACGCTCACCGGCTCCGGATTTATCAGCAATAAACCAGCCAGCCGGAAGGGCCGAGCGCAG
AAGTGGTCCTGCAACTTTATCCGCCTCCATCCAGTCTATTAATTGTTGCCGGGAAGCTAGAGTAAGTAGT
TCGCCAGTTAATAGTTTGCGCAACGTTGTTGCCATCGCTACAGGCATCGTGGTGTCACGCTCGTCGTTTG
GTATGGCTTCATTCAGCTCCGGTTCCCAACGATCAAGGCGAGTTACATGATCCCCCATGTTGTGCAAAAA
AGCGGTTAGCTCCTTCGGTCCTCCGATCGTTGTCAGAAGTAAGTTGGCCGCAGTGTTATCACTCATGGTT
ATGGCAGCACTGCATAATTCTCTTACTGTCATGCCATCCGTAAGATGCTTTTCTGTGACTGGTGAGTACT
CAACCAAGTCATTCTGAGAATAGTGTATGCGGCGACCGAGTTGCTCTTGCCCGGCGTCAATACGGGATAA
TACCGCGCCACATAGCAGAACTTTAAAAGTGCTCATCATTGGAAAACGTTCTTCGGGGCGAAAACTCTCA
AGGATCTTACCGCTGTTGAGATCCAGTTCGATGTAACCCACTCGTGCACCCAACTGATCTTCAGCATCTT
TTACTTTCACCAGCGTTTCTGGGTGAGCAAAAACAGGAAGGCAAAATGCCGCAAAAAAGGGAATAAGGGC
GACACGGAAATGTTGAATACTCATATTCTTCCTT
Features (pLannotate 1.2.2; 24 found; start..end, strand, type, name):
    119..143     -  CDS            KanR (fragment): aminoglycoside phosphotransferase; aph(3')-Ia; confers resistance to kanamycin
    254..842     +  rep_origin     ori: high-copy-number ColE1/pMB1/pBR322/pUC origin of replication
   1067..1084    +  terminator     rrnB T2 terminator (fragment): transcription terminator T2 from the E. coli rrnB gene
   1109..1128    -  CDS            lacZα (fragment): LacZα fragment of β-galactosidase; lacZ fragment
   1584..1600    +  protein_bind   lac operator: The lac repressor binds to the lac operator to inhibit transcription in E. coli. This inhibition can be relieved by adding lactose or isopropyl-β-D-thiogalactopyranoside (IPTG). lac repressor encoded by lacI
   1843..2146    +  enhancer       CMV enhancer: human cytomegalovirus immediate early enhancer
   2147..2350    +  promoter       CMV promoter: human cytomegalovirus (CMV) immediate early promoter
   2486..2529    +  intron         CMV intron (fragment): modified intron A from human cytomegalovirus
   2581..2599    +  promoter       SP6 promoter: promoter for bacteriophage SP6 RNA polymerase
   2603..2640    +  CDS            IgH signal sequence (fragment): signal sequence from the mouse immunoglobulin heavy chain variable region
   2707..4239    +  CDS            MAG (fragment): MAG_HUMAN - Also known as GMA. Experimental evidence at protein level: Swiss-Prot protein existence level 1. Adhesion molecule that mediates interactions between myelinating cells and neurons by binding to neuronal sialic acid- containing gangliosides and to the glycoproteins RTN4R and RTN4RL2 (By similarity). Not required for initial myelination, but seems to play a role in the maintenance of normal axon myelination. Protects motoneurons against apoptosis, also after injury; protection against apoptosis is probably mediated via interaction with neuronal RTN4R and RTN4RL2. Required to prevent
   4336..4515    +  CDS            Comp (fragment): COMP_RAT - Experimental evidence at protein level: Swiss-Prot protein existence level 1. May play a role in the structural integrity of cartilage via its interaction with other extracellular matrix proteins such as the collagens and fibronectin. Can mediate the interaction of chondrocytes with the cartilage extracellular matrix through interaction with cell surface integrin receptors. Could play a role in the pathogenesis of osteoarthritis. Potent suppressor of apoptosis in both primary chondrocytes and transformed cells. Suppresses apoptosis by blocking the activation of caspase-3 and by indu
   4503..5955    +  CDS            SEAP (fragment): secreted alkaline phosphatase from human placenta The natural enzyme has a C-terminal transmembrane sequence that is replaced by a GPI anchor.
   5980..6021    +  CDS            AviTag™ (fragment): peptide tag that allows for enzymatic biotinylation
   6025..6048    +  CDS            8xHis: 8xHis affinity tag
   6194..6305    +  polyA_signal   bGH poly(A) signal: bovine growth hormone polyadenylation signal
   6306..6414    +  rep_origin     f1 ori (fragment): f1 bacteriophage origin of replication; arrow indicates direction of (+) strand synthesis
   6428..6757    +  promoter       SV40 promoter: SV40 enhancer and early promoter
   6805..6852    +  promoter       EM7 promoter: synthetic bacterial promoter&nbsp
   6871..7470    +  CDS            PuroR (fragment): puromycin N-acetyltransferase; pac from Streptomyces; confers resistance to puromycin
   7480..7605    +  CDS            ble (fragment): BLE_KLEPN - Experimental evidence at protein level: Swiss-Prot protein existence level 1. Binding protein with a strong affinity to the bleomycin family of antibiotics. Binds to CL990; an antimitotic-antibiotic compound. From Klebsiella pneumoniae.
   7600..7721    +  polyA_signal   SV40 poly(A) signal: SV40 polyadenylation signal
   7774..8634    -  CDS            AmpR: β-lactamase; bla; confers resistance to ampicillin, carbenicillin, and related antibiotics
   8637..89      -  promoter       AmpR promoter (fragment) (across the origin): bla
