[The description below was written by a language model from this plasmid's Addgene catalogue record and pLannotate feature annotations shown in this document.]
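Description:
pD649-HAsp-MAG-COMP5AP-AviTag-9xHis is a mammalian expression plasmid built on the pD649 backbone for producing the extracellular domain of human MAG (myelin-associated glycoprotein, also known as SIGLEC-4A) as a secreted, multimerised fusion protein. It is maintained in E. coli as a high-copy plasmid through a ColE1/pUC-type origin and selected with ampicillin via the bla gene. The annotated sequence (about 8.6 kb) also carries an SV40 promoter/EM7 promoter cassette driving a puromycin N-acetyltransferase gene with an SV40 polyadenylation signal, which could allow selection in mammalian cells. Short fragments of other elements (KanR, lacZα, f1 ori, ble) appear to be backbone remnants.

Expression is driven by the CMV enhancer and immediate-early promoter, followed by a fragment of CMV intron A and an SP6 promoter, which also serves as a sequencing primer site. The open reading frame begins with a signal sequence: the name indicates "HAsp", while the annotation software matched a fragment of a mouse immunoglobulin heavy-chain leader. The MAG ectodomain follows, cloned between retained NotI and AscI sites. Downstream, on the backbone, are a segment of rat cartilage oligomeric matrix protein (COMP), whose coiled coil assembles into pentamers, then human placental alkaline phosphatase, an AviTag for enzymatic biotinylation, and a polyhistidine tag for purification (9xHis by name, annotated as 8xHis). A bGH polyadenylation signal ends the transcript.

The pentameric, enzyme-labelled protein acts as a high-avidity soluble probe, as used in the large-scale screen of human IgSF cell-surface protein interactions for which the collection was made. The depositor notes that some plasmids in the collection may carry an IS4-like transposase insertion upstream of the CMV promoter; none is annotated here.
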