Addgene plasmid #157446: pD649-HAsp-MAG-COMP5AP-AviTag-9xHis
Purpose: Mammalian expression of cell-surface protein extracellular domain fused to COMP5AP-AviTag-9xHis. Protein is secreted from cells.
Depositing lab: Chris Garcia. Depositing organization: Stanford University. Publication: A Human IgSF Cell-Surface Interactome Reveals a Complex Network of Protein-Protein Interactions. Wojtowicz WM, Vielmetter J, Fernandes RA, Siepe DH, Eastman CL, Chisholm GB, Cox S, Klock H, Anderson PW, Rue SM, Miller JJ, Glaser SM, Bragstad ML, Vance J, Lam AW, Lesley SA, Zinn K, Garcia KC. Cell. 2020 Aug 20;182(4):1027-1043.e17. doi: 10.1016/j.cell.2020.07.025. PubMed 32822567.
Backbone
  Vector backbone: pD649
  Backbone size w/o insert (bp): 7153
  Vector type: Mammalian Expression
Growth in bacteria
  Bacterial resistance: Ampicillin, 100 μg/mL
  Growth temperature: 37°C
  Growth strain: DH5alpha
  Copy number: High Copy
Gene/Insert
  Gene/Insert name: MAG
  Species: H. sapiens (human)
  Insert size (bp): 1491
  Entrez Gene: MAG (a.k.a. GMA, S-MAG, SIGLEC-4A, SIGLEC4A, SPG75)
  Promoter: CMV/SP6
  Tag / fusion protein: COMP5AP-AviTag-9xHis (C terminal on backbone)
  Cloning method: Restriction Enzyme; 5′ cloning site GCGGCCGC (not destroyed); 3′ cloning site GGCGCGCC (not destroyed)
  Sequencing primers: 5′ ATTTAGGTGACACTATAG; 3′ CGTCGCACTCCATCACGGTG
Resource information
  A portion of this plasmid was derived from a plasmid made by: synthesis by ThermoFisher
Terms and licenses: Academic/Nonprofit Terms; Industry Terms: Not Available to Industry
Depositor comments: Some plasmids in this collection may have an IS4-like element ISVsa5 family transposase upstream of the CMV promoter.
How to cite: pD649-HAsp-MAG-COMP5AP-AviTag-9xHis was a gift from Chris Garcia (Addgene plasmid # 157446 ; http://n2t.net/addgene:157446 ; RRID:Addgene_157446)
