>Addgene plasmid #157446 | pD649-HAsp-MAG-COMP5AP-AviTag-9xHis | depositor partial sequence | sequence record 304002 | insert (extracellular domain)
GGACATTGGGGAGCTTGGATGCCTTCTAGCATCAGCGCCTTCGAGGGAACCTGTGTGTCAATCCCCTGCA
GATTCGACTTCCCCGACGAACTGAGGCCTGCTGTGGTTCACGGCGTGTGGTACTTCAACAGCCCCTATCC
TAAGAACTACCCTCCTGTGGTGTTCAAGAGCAGAACCCAGGTGGTGCACGAGAGCTTCCAGGGCAGAAGT
AGACTGCTGGGCGATCTGGGCCTGAGAAACTGTACACTGCTGCTGAGCAACGTGTCCCCTGAACTCGGCG
GCAAGTACTACTTCAGAGGCGATCTCGGCGGCTACAACCAGTACACCTTTAGCGAGCACAGCGTGCTGGA
CATCGTGAACACCCCTAACATCGTGGTGCCTCCAGAAGTGGTGGCCGGCACAGAGGTGGAAGTGTCCTGT
ATGGTGCCCGACAACTGCCCTGAGCTGAGGCCAGAACTGTCTTGGCTGGGACACGAAGGACTGGGAGAAC
CTGCTGTTCTGGGCAGACTGAGAGAGGACGAAGGCACCTGGGTGCAAGTGTCCCTGCTGCACTTTGTGCC
TACCAGAGAGGCCAACGGCCACAGACTGGGTTGTCAGGCCAGCTTTCCCAACACCACACTGCAGTTTGAG
GGCTACGCCAGCATGGACGTGAAGTACCCTCCAGTGATCGTGGAAATGAACAGCAGCGTGGAAGCCATCG
AGGGCTCTCATGTGTCTCTGCTGTGTGGCGCCGACAGCAATCCTCCTCCTCTGCTGACCTGGATGAGAGA
TGGCACCGTGCTGAGAGAAGCCGTGGCCGAATCTCTGCTGCTGGAACTGGAAGAAGTGACCCCTGCCGAG
GATGGCGTGTACGCTTGTCTGGCCGAGAATGCCTACGGCCAGGACAATAGAACCGTGGGCCTGTCCGTGA
TGTACGCCCCTTGGAAGCCTACCGTGAACGGCACAATGGTGGCCGTGGAAGGCGAGACAGTGTCCATCCT
GTGTAGCACCCAGAGCAACCCCGATCCTATCCTGACCATCTTCAAAGAGAAGCAGATCCTGAGCACCGTG
ATCTACGAGAGCGAACTGCAGCTCGAACTGCCCGCTGTGTCCCCAGAGGATGATGGCGAATATTGGTGCG
TGGCAGAGAACCAGTACGGCCAGAGAGCCACCGCCTTCAACCTGAGCGTGGAATTTGCTCCCGTGCTGCT
GCTCGAGAGCCATTGTGCTGCCGCCAGAGATACCGTGCAGTGCCTGTGTGTGGTCAAGTCTAACCCCGAG
CCTAGCGTGGCCTTTGAGCTGCCCAGCAGAAACGTGACCGTGAATGAGAGCGAGCGCGAGTTCGTGTACA
GCGAGAGATCTGGACTGGTGCTGACCAGCATCCTGACACTGAGAGGACAGGCTCAGGCCCCTCCTAGAGT
GATCTGCACCGCCAGAAATCTGTACGGCGCCAAGAGCCTGGAACTGCCATTTCAGGGCGCCCACAGACTC
ATGTGGGCCAAGATTGGACCT
